Addgene plasmid #15933: pISH-cre
Depositing lab: Peter Mombaerts. Depositing organization: Rockefeller University. Publication: Odorant receptor gene choice is reset by nuclear transfer from mouse olfactory sensory neurons. Li J, Ishii T, Feinstein P, Mombaerts P. Nature. 2004 Mar 25. 428(6981):393-9. 10.1038/nature02433 PubMed 15042081.
Backbone
  Vector backbone: pGEM-T Easy
  Backbone size w/o insert (bp): 3015
Growth in bacteria
  Bacterial resistance: Ampicillin, 100 μg/mL
  Growth temperature: 37°C
  Growth strain: DH5alpha
  Copy number: High Copy
Gene/Insert
  Gene/Insert name: cre recombinase
  Insert size (bp): 1031
  Mutation: 642C to T, 966A to G
  Entrez Gene: cre (a.k.a. P1_gp003)
  Cloning method: Restriction Enzyme
  Sequencing primers: 5′ T7; 3′ SP6
Terms and licenses: Academic/Nonprofit Terms; Industry Terms: Not Available to Industry
Depositor comments: NcoI digestion and SP6 RNA polymerase for antisense probe
How to cite: pISH-cre was a gift from Peter Mombaerts (Addgene plasmid # 15933 ; http://n2t.net/addgene:15933 ; RRID:Addgene_15933)
