[The description below was written by a language model from this plasmid's Addgene catalogue record.]
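Description:
pISH-cre is a bacterial cloning plasmid built on pGEM-T Easy (about 3.0 kb without insert) that serves as a template for in vitro transcription of riboprobes against Cre recombinase mRNA. It is maintained as a high-copy plasmid in E. coli under ampicillin selection. No feature table accompanies the record, so the details of the backbone elements are not itemised. The listed T7 and SP6 sequencing primers fit the standard pGEM-T Easy layout, in which opposing T7 and SP6 phage RNA polymerase promoters flank the cloning site.

The insert is a roughly 1.03 kb fragment of the cre recombinase gene from bacteriophage P1, introduced by restriction enzyme cloning. It carries two recorded nucleotide changes, C to T at position 642 and A to G at position 966. The record does not state whether these alter the encoded protein, which matters little for a hybridisation probe. There is no eukaryotic promoter or expression cassette described, so the plasmid is not intended to produce functional Cre in cells.

According to the depositor's note, linearising the plasmid with NcoI and transcribing with SP6 RNA polymerase yields the antisense probe, meaning the cre coding strand runs in the T7-to-SP6 direction. As the "ISH" in the name suggests, the antisense RNA is used for in situ hybridisation to detect cre transcripts in tissue. The associated study concerned odorant receptor gene choice in mouse olfactory sensory neurons, where such a probe would reveal cells expressing Cre, though the record itself does not describe this specific application.
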