>Addgene plasmid #15933 | pISH-cre | depositor partial sequence | sequence record 8439 | Author sequence
TGTCCAATTTACTGACCGTACACCAAAATTTGCCTGCATTACCGGTCGATGCAACGAGTGATGAGGTTCG
CAAGAACCTGATGGACATGTTCAGGGATCGCCAGGCGTTTTCTGAGCATACCTGGAAAATGCTTCTGTCC
GTTTGCCGGTCGTGGGCGGCATGGTGCAAGTTGAATAACCGGAAATGGTTTCCCGCAGAACCTGAAGATG
TTCGCGATTATCTTCTATATCTTCAGGCGCGCGGTCTGGCAGTAAAAACTATCCAGCAACATTTGGGCCA
GCTAAACATGCTTCATCGTCGGTCCGGGCTGCCACGACCAAGTGACAGCAATGCTGTTTCACTGGTTATG
CGGCGGATCCGAAAAGAAAACGTTGATGCCGGTGAACGTGCAAAACAGGCTCTAGCGTTCGAACGCACTG
ATTTCGACCAGGTTCGTTCACTCATGGAAAATAGCGATCGCTGCCAGGATATACGTAATCTGGCATTTCT
GGGGATTGCTTATAACACCCTGTTACGTATAGCCGAAATTGCCAGGATCAGGGTTAAAGATATCTCACGT
ACTGACGGTGGGAGAATGTTAATCCATATTGGCAGAACGAAAACGCTGGTTAGCACCGCAGGTGTAGAGA
AGGCACTTAGCTTGGGGGTAACTAAACTGGTCGAGCGATGGATTTCCGTCTCTGGTGTAGCTGATGATCC
GAATAACTACCTGTTTTGCCGGGTCAGAAAAAATGGTGTTGCCGCGCCATCTGCCACCAGCCAGCTATCA
ACTCGCGCCCTGGAAGGGATTTTTGAAGCAACTCATCGATTGATTTACGGCGCTAAGGATGACTCTGGTC
AGAGATACCTGGCCTGGTCTGGACACAGTGCCCGTGTCGGAGCCGCGCGAGATATGGCCCGCGCTGGAGT
TTCAATACCGGAGATCATGCAAGCTGGTGGCTGGACCAATGTAAATATTGTCATGGACTATATCCGTAAC
CTGGATAGTGAAACAGGGGCAATGGTGCGCCTGCTGGAAGATGGCGATTAG
