>Addgene plasmid #15933 | pISH-cre | addgene partial sequence | sequence record 22566 | T7 5'-TAATACGACTCACTATAGGG-3'
CTCCCGGCCGCCATGGCGGCCGCGGGAATTCGATTTGTCCATTTACTGACCGTACACCAAAATTTGCCTG
CATTACCGGTCGATGCAACGAGTGATGAGGTTCGCAAGAACCTGATGGACATGTTCAGGGATCGCCAGGC
GTTTTCTGAGCATACCTGGAAAATGCTTCTGTCCGTTTGCCGGTCGTGGGCGGCATGGTGCAAGTTGAAT
AACCGGAAATGGTTTCCCGCAGAACCTGAAGATGTTCGCGATTATCTTCTATATCTTCAGGCGCGCGGTC
TGGCAGTAAAAACTATCCAGCAACATTTGGGCCAGCTAAACATGCTTCATCGTCGGTCCGGGCTGCCACG
ACCAAGTGACAGCAATGCTGTTTCACTGGTTATGCGGCGGATCCGAAAAGAAAACGTTGATGCCGGTGAA
CGTGCAAAACAGGCTCTAGCGTTCGAACGCACTGATTTCGACCAGGTTCGTTCACTCATGGAAAATAGCG
ATCGCTGCCAGGATATACGTAATCTGGCATTTCTGGGGATTGCTTATAACACCCTGTTACGTATAGCCGA
AATTGCCAGGATCAGGGTTAAAGATATCTCACGTACTGACGGTGGGAGAATGTTAATCCATATTGGCAGA
ACGAAAACGCTGGTTAGCACCGCAGGTGTAGAGAAGGCACTTAGCTTGGGGGTAACTAAACTGGTCGAGC
GATGGATTTCCGTCTCTGGTGTAGCTGATGATCCGAATAACTACCTGTTTTGCCGGGTCAGAAAAAATGG
TGTTGCCGCGCCATCTGCCACCAGCCAGCTATCAACT
